>Addgene plasmid #80624 | LeGO-lnc | addgene full sequence | sequence record 156162 | Addgene assembled full plasmid sequence
GTCGACGGATCGGGAGATCTCCCGATCCCCTATGGTGCACTCTCAGTACAATCTGCTCTGATGCCGCATA
GTTAAGCCAGTATCTGCTCCCTGCTTGTGTGTTGGAGGTCGCTGAGTAGTGCGCGAGCAAAATTTAAGCT
ACAACAAGGCAAGGCTTGACCGACAATTGCATGAAGAATCTGCTTAGGGTTAGGCGTTTTGCGCTGCTTC
GCGATGTACGGGCCAGATATACGCGTTGACATTGATTATTGACTAGTTATTAATAGTAATCAATTACGGG
GTCATTAGTTCATAGCCCATATATGGAGTTCCGCGTTACATAACTTACGGTAAATGGCCCGCCTGGCTGA
CCGCCCAACGACCCCCGCCCATTGACGTCAATAATGACGTATGTTCCCATAGTAACGCCAATAGGGACTT
TCCATTGACGTCAATGGGTGGAGTATTTACGGTAAACTGCCCACTTGGCAGTACATCAAGTGTATCATAT
GCCAAGTACGCCCCCTATTGACGTCAATGACGGTAAATGGCCCGCCTGGCATTATGCCCAGTACATGACC
TTATGGGACTTTCCTACTTGGCAGTACATCTACGTATTAGTCATCGCTATTACCATGGTGATGCGGTTTT
GGCAGTACATCAATGGGCGTGGATAGCGGTTTGACTCACGGGGATTTCCAAGTCTCCACCCCATTGACGT
CAATGGGAGTTTGTTTTGGCACCAAAATCAACGGGACTTTCCAAAATGTCGTAACAACTCCGCCCCATTG
ACGCAAATGGGCGGTAGGCGTGTACGGTGGGAGGTCTATATAAGCAGCGCGTTTTGCCTGTACTGGGTCT
CTCTGGTTAGACCAGATCTGAGCCTGGGAGCTCTCTGGCTAACTAGGGAACCCACTGCTTAAGCCTCAAT
AAAGCTTGCCTTGAGTGCTTCAAGTAGTGTGTGCCCGTCTGTTGTGTGACTCTGGTAACTAGAGATCCCT
CAGACCCTTTTAGTCAGTGTGGAAAATCTCTAGCAGTGGCGCCCGAACAGGGACTTGAAAGCGAAAGGGA
AACCAGAGGAGCTCTCTCGACGCAGGACTCGGCTTGCTGAAGCGCGCACGGCAAGAGGCGAGGGGCGGCG
ACTGGTGAGTACGCCAAAAATTTTGACTAGCGGAGGCTAGAAGGAGAGAGATGGGTGCGAGAGCGTCAGT
ATTAAGCGGGGGAGAATTAGATCGCGATGGGAAAAAATTCGGTTAAGGCCAGGGGGAAAGAAAAAATATA
AATTAAAACATATAGTATGGGCAAGCAGGGAGCTAGAACGATTCGCAGTTAATCCTGGCCTGTTAGAAAC
ATCAGAAGGCTGTAGACAAATACTGGGACAGCTACAACCATCCCTTCAGACAGGATCAGAAGAACTTAGA
TCATTATATAATACAGTAGCAACCCTCTATTGTGTGCATCAAAGGATAGAGATAAAAGACACCAAGGAAG
CTTTAGACAAGATAGAGGAAGAGCAAAACAAAAGTAAGACCACCGCACAGCAAGCGGCCGGCCGCGCTGA
TCTTCAGACCTGGAGGAGGAGATATGAGGGACAATTGGAGAAGTGAATTATATAAATATAAAGTAGTAAA
AATTGAACCATTAGGAGTAGCACCCACCAAGGCAAAGAGAAGAGTGGTGCAGAGAGAAAAAAGAGCAGTG
GGAATAGGAGCTTTGTTCCTTGGGTTCTTGGGAGCAGCAGGAAGCACTATGGGCGCAGCGTCAATGACGC
TGACGGTACAGGCCAGACAATTATTGTCTGGTATAGTGCAGCAGCAGAACAATTTGCTGAGGGCTATTGA
GGCGCAACAGCATCTGTTGCAACTCACAGTCTGGGGCATCAAGCAGCTCCAGGCAAGAATCCTGGCTGTG
GAAAGATACCTAAAGGATCAACAGCTCCTGGGGATTTGGGGTTGCTCTGGAAAACTCATTTGCACCACTG
CTGTGCCTTGGAATGCTAGTTGGAGTAATAAATCTCTGGAACAGATTTGGAATCACACGACCTGGATGGA
GTGGGACAGAGAAATTAACAATTACACAAGCTTAATACACTCCTTAATTGAAGAATCGCAAAACCAGCAA
GAAAAGAATGAACAAGAATTATTGGAATTAGATAAATGGGCAAGTTTGTGGAATTGGTTTAACATAACAA
ATTGGCTGTGGTATATAAAATTATTCATAATGATAGTAGGAGGCTTGGTAGGTTTAAGAATAGTTTTTGC
TGTACTTTCTATAGTGAATAGAGTTAGGCAGGGATATTCACCATTATCGTTTCAGACCCACCTCCCAACC
CCGAGGGGACCCGACAGGCCCGAAGGAATAGAAGAAGAAGGTGGAGAGAGAGACAGAGACAGATCCATTC
GATTAGTGAACGGATCGGCACTGCGTGCGCCAATTCTGCAGACAAATGGCAGTATTCATCCACAATTTTA
AAAGAAAAGGGGGGATTGGGGGGTACAGTGCAGGGGAAAGAATAGTAGACATAATAGCAACAGACATACA
AACTAAAGAATTACAAAAACAAATTACAAAAATTCAAAATTTTCGGGTTTATTACAGGGACAGCAGAGAT
CCAGTTTGGTTAGTACCGGGCCCGCTCTAGTCGAGGTCGACGGTATCGATAAGCTCGCTTCACGAGATTC
CAGCAGGTCGAGGGACCTAATAACTTCGTATAGCATACATTATACGAAGTTATATTAAGGGTTCCAAGCT
TAAGCGGCCGCTGAAAGACCCCACCTGTAGGTTTGGCAAGCTAGCTGCAGTAACGCCATTTTGCAAGGCA
TGGAAAAATACCAAACCAAGAATAGAGAAGTTCAGATCAAGGGCGGGTACATGAAAATAGCTAACGTTGG
GCCAAACAGGATATCTGCGGTGAGCAGTTTCGGCCCCGGCCCGGGGCCAAGAACAGATGGTCACCGCAGT
TTCGGCCCCGGCCCGAGGCCAAGAACAGATGGTCCCCAGATATGGCCCAACCCTCAGCAGTTTCTTAAGA
CCCATCAGATGTTTCCAGGCTCCCCCAAGGACCTGAAATGACCCTGCGCCTTATTTGAATTAACCAATCA
GCCTGCTTCTCGCTTCTGTTCGCGCGCTTCTGCTTCCCGAGCTCTATAAAAGAGCTCACAACCCCTCACT
CGGCGCGCCAGTCCTCCGACCTAGGTCTAGACTCGAGTTATAATTAATTAACGACTGTGCCTTCTAGTTG
CCAGCCATCTGTTGTTTGCCCCTCCCCCGTGCCTTCCTTGACCCTGGAAGGTGCCACTCCCACTGTCCTT
TCCTAATAAAATGAGGAAATTGCATCGCATTGTCTGAGTAGGTGTCATTCTATTCTGGGGGGTGGGGTGG
GGCAGGACAGCAAGGGGGAGGATTGGGAAGACAATAGCAGGCATGCTGGGGATGCGGTGGGCTCTATGGA
TGCATGGTAGGGGAGGCGCTTTTCCCAAGGCAGTCTGGAGCATGCGCTTTAGCAGCCCCGCTGGGCACTT
GGCGCTACACAAGTGGCCTCTGGCCTCGCACACATTCCACATCCACCGGTAGGCGCCAACCGGCTCCGTT
CTTTGGTGGCCCCTTCGCGCCACCTTCTACTCCTCCCCTAGTCAGGAAGTTCCCCCCCGCCCCGCAGCTC
GCGTCGTGCAGGACGTGACAAATGGAAGTAGCACGTCTCACTAGTCTCGTGCAGATGGACAGCACCGCTG
AGCAATGGAAGCGGGTAGGCCTTTGGGGCAGCGGCCAATAGCAGCTTTGCTCCTTCGCTTTCTGGGCTCA
GAGGCTGGGAAGGGGTGGGTCCGGGGGCGGGCTCAGGGGCGGGCTCAGGGGCGGGGCGGGCGCCCGAAGG
TCCTCCGGAGGCCCGGCATTCTGCACGCTTCAAAAGCGCACGTCTGCCGCGCTGTTCTCCTCTTCCTCAT
CTCCGGGCCTTTCGACCTGCAGCCGGATCCCGCCACCATGGTGAGCAAGGGCGAGGAGCTGTTCACCGGG
GTGGTGCCCATCCTGGTCGAGCTGGACGGCGACGTAAACGGCCACAAGTTCAGCGTGTCCGGCGAGGGCG
AGGGCGATGCCACCTACGGCAAGCTGACCCTGAAGTTCATCTGCACCACCGGCAAGCTGCCCGTGCCCTG
GCCCACCCTCGTGACCACCCTGACCTGGGGCGTGCAGTGCTTCGCCCGCTACCCCGACCACATGAAGCAG
CACGACTTCTTCAAGTCCGCCATGCCCGAAGGCTACGTCCAGGAGCGCACCATCTTCTTCAAGGACGACG
GCAACTACAAGACCCGCGCCGAGGTGAAGTTCGAGGGCGACACCCTGGTGAACCGCATCGAGCTGAAGGG
CATCGACTTCAAGGAGGACGGCAACATCCTGGGGCACAAGCTGGAGTACAACGCCATCAGCGACAACGTC
TATATCACCGCCGACAAGCAGAAGAACGGCATCAAGGCCAACTTCAAGATCCGCCACAACATCGAGGACG
GCAGCGTGCAGCTCGCCGACCACTACCAGCAGAACACCCCCATCGGCGACGGCCCCGTGCTGCTGCCCGA
CAACCACTACCTGAGCACCCAGTCCAAGCTGAGCAAAGACCCCAACGAGAAGCGCGATCACATGGTCCTG
CTGGAGTTCGTGACCGCCGCCGGGATCACTCTCGGCATGGACGAGCTGTACAAGGCCAAGCCTTTGTCTC
AAGAAGAATCCACCCTCATTGAAAGAGCAACGGCTACAATCAACAGCATCCCCATCTCTGAAGACTACAG
CGTCGCCAGCGCAGCTCTCTCTAGCGACGGCCGCATCTTCACTGGTGTCAATGTATATCATTTTACTGGG
GGACCTTGTGCAGAACTCGTGGTGCTGGGCACTGCTGCTGCTGCGGCAGCTGGCAACCTGACTTGTATCG
TCGCGATCGGAAATGAGAACAGGGGCATCTTGAGCCCCTGCGGACGGTGCCGACAGGTGCTTCTCGATCT
GCATCCTGGGATCAAAGCCATAGTGAAGGACAGTGATGGACAGCCGACGGCAGTTGGGATTCGTGAATTG
CTGCCCTCTGGTTATGTGTGGGAGGGCTAATGTACAAGTAAGAATTCGTCGAGGGACCTAATAACTTCGT
ATAGCATACATTATACGAAGTTATACATGTTTAAGGGTTCCGGTTCCACTAGGTACAATTCGATATCAAG
CTTATCGATAATCAACCTCTGGATTACAAAATTTGTGAAAGATTGACTGGTATTCTTAACTATGTTGCTC
CTTTTACGCTATGTGGATACGCTGCTTTAATGCCTTTGTATCATGCTATTGCTTCCCGTATGGCTTTCAT
TTTCTCCTCCTTGTATAAATCCTGGTTGCTGTCTCTTTATGAGGAGTTGTGGCCCGTTGTCAGGCAACGT
GGCGTGGTGTGCACTGTGTTTGCTGACGCAACCCCCACTGGTTGGGGCATTGCCACCACCTGTCAGCTCC
TTTCCGGGACTTTCGCTTTCCCCCTCCCTATTGCCACGGCGGAACTCATCGCCGCCTGCCTTGCCCGCTG
CTGGACAGGGGCTCGGCTGTTGGGCACTGACAATTCCGTGGTGTTGTCGGGGAAATCATCGTCCTTTCCT
TGGCTGCTCGCCTGTGTTGCCACCTGGATTCTGCGCGGGACGTCCTTCTGCTACGTCCCTTCGGCCCTCA
ATCCAGCGGACCTTCCTTCCCGCGGCCTGCTGCCGGCTCTGCGGCCTCTTCCGCGTCTTCGCCTTCGCCC
TCAGACGAGTCGGATCTCCCTTTGGGCCGCCTCCCCGCATCGATACCGTCGACCTCGATCGAGACCTAGA
AAAACATGGAGCAATCACAAGTAGCAATACAGCAGCTACCAATGCTGATTGTGCCTGGCTAGAAGCACAA
GAGGAGGAGGAGGTGGGTTTTCCAGTCACACCTCAGGTACCTTTAAGACCAATGACTTACAAGGCAGCTG
TAGATCTTAGCCACTTTTTAAAAGAAAAGGGGGGACTGGAAGGGCTAATTCACTCCCAACGAAGACAAGA
TATCCTTGATCTGTGGATCTACCACACACAAGGCTACTTCCCTGATTGGCAGAACTACACACCAGGGCCA
GGGATCAGATATCCACTGACCTTTGGATGGTGCTACAAGCTAGTACCAGTTGAGCAAGAGAAGGTAGAAG
AAGCCAATGAAGGAGAGAACACCCGCTTGTTACACCCTGTGAGCCTGCATGGGATGGATGACCCGGAGAG
AGAAGTATTAGAGTGGAGGTTTGACAGCCGCCTAGCATTTCATCACATGGCCCGAGAGCTGCATCCGGAC
TGTACTGGGTCTCTCTGGTTAGACCAGATCTGAGCCTGGGAGCTCTCTGGCTAACTAGGGAACCCACTGC
TTAAGCCTCAATAAAGCTTGCCTTGAGTGCTTCAAGTAGTGTGTGCCCGTCTGTTGTGTGACTCTGGTAA
CTAGAGATCCCTCAGACCCTTTTAGTCAGTGTGGAAAATCTCTAGCAGCATGTGAGCAAAAGGCCAGCAA
AAGGCCAGGAACCGTAAAAAGGCCGCGTTGCTGGCGTTTTTCCATAGGCTCCGCCCCCCTGACGAGCATC
ACAAAAATCGACGCTCAAGTCAGAGGTGGCGAAACCCGACAGGACTATAAAGATACCAGGCGTTTCCCCC
TGGAAGCTCCCTCGTGCGCTCTCCTGTTCCGACCCTGCCGCTTACCGGATACCTGTCCGCCTTTCTCCCT
TCGGGAAGCGTGGCGCTTTCTCATAGCTCACGCTGTAGGTATCTCAGTTCGGTGTAGGTCGTTCGCTCCA
AGCTGGGCTGTGTGCACGAACCCCCCGTTCAGCCCGACCGCTGCGCCTTATCCGGTAACTATCGTCTTGA
GTCCAACCCGGTAAGACACGACTTATCGCCACTGGCAGCAGCCACTGGTAACAGGATTAGCAGAGCGAGG
TATGTAGGCGGTGCTACAGAGTTCTTGAAGTGGTGGCCTAACTACGGCTACACTAGAAGAACAGTATTTG
GTATCTGCGCTCTGCTGAAGCCAGTTACCTTCGGAAAAAGAGTTGGTAGCTCTTGATCCGGCAAACAAAC
CACCGCTGGTAGCGGTGGTTTTTTTGTTTGCAAGCAGCAGATTACGCGCAGAAAAAAAGGATCTCAAGAA
GATCCTTTGATCTTTTCTACGGGGTCTGACGCTCAGTGGAACGAAAACTCACGTTAAGGGATTTTGGTCA
TGAGATTATCAAAAAGGATCTTCACCTAGATCCTTTTAAATTAAAAATGAAGTTTTAAATCAATCTAAAG
TATATATGAGTAAACTTGGTCTGACAGTTACCAATGCTTAATCAGTGAGGCACCTATCTCAGCGATCTGT
CTATTTCGTTCATCCATAGTTGCCTGACTCCCCGTCGTGTAGATAACTACGATACGGGAGGGCTTACCAT
CTGGCCCCAGTGCTGCAATGATACCGCGAGACCCACGCTCACCGGCTCCAGATTTATCAGCAATAAACCA
GCCAGCCGGAAGGGCCGAGCGCAGAAGTGGTCCTGCAACTTTATCCGCCTCCATCCAGTCTATTAATTGT
TGCCGGGAAGCTAGAGTAAGTAGTTCGCCAGTTAATAGTTTGCGCAACGTTGTTGCCATTGCTACAGGCA
TCGTGGTGTCACGCTCGTCGTTTGGTATGGCTTCATTCAGCTCCGGTTCCCAACGATCAAGGCGAGTTAC
ATGATCCCCCATGTTGTGCAAAAAAGCGGTTAGCTCCTTCGGTCCTCCGATCGTTGTCAGAAGTAAGTTG
GCCGCAGTGTTATCACTCATGGTTATGGCAGCACTGCATAATTCTCTTACTGTCATGCCATCCGTAAGAT
GCTTTTCTGTGACTGGTGAGTACTCAACCAAGTCATTCTGAGAATAGTGTATGCGGCGACCGAGTTGCTC
TTGCCCGGCGTCAATACGGGATAATACCGCGCCACATAGCAGAACTTTAAAAGTGCTCATCATTGGAAAA
CGTTCTTCGGGGCGAAAACTCTCAAGGATCTTACCGCTGTTGAGATCCAGTTCGATGTAACCCACTCGTG
CACCCAACTGATCTTCAGCATCTTTTACTTTCACCAGCGTTTCTGGGTGAGCAAAAACAGGAAGGCAAAA
TGCCGCAAAAAAGGGAATAAGGGCGACACGGAAATGTTGAATACTCATACTCTTCCTTTTTCAATATTAT
TGAAGCATTTATCAGGGTTATTGTCTCATGAGCGGATACATATTTGAATGTATTTAGAAAAATAAACAAA
TAGGGGTTCCGCGCACATTTCCCCGAAAAGTGCCACCTGAC
Features (pLannotate 1.2.2; 25 found; start..end, strand, type, name):
     31..83      -  misc_feature   bom (fragment): basis of mobility region from pBR322
    238..617     +  enhancer       CMV enhancer: human cytomegalovirus immediate early enhancer
    618..817     +  promoter       CMV promoter: human cytomegalovirus (CMV) immediate early promoter
    835..1015    +  LTR            5' LTR (truncated): truncated 5' long terminal repeat (LTR) from HIV-1
   1062..1187    +  misc_feature   HIV-1 Ψ: packaging signal of human immunodeficiency virus type 1
   1171..1509    +  CDS            HIV-1 gag (fragment): gag protein from human immunodeficiency virus 1; gag
   1686..1919    +  misc_feature   RRE: The Rev response element (RRE) of HIV-1 allows for Rev-dependent mRNA export from the nucleus to the cytoplasm.
   2296..2396    +  CDS            Rev (fragment): human immunodeficiency virus 1 (HIV-1) Rev protein; rev; enhances nuclear export of unspliced and incompletely spliced viral mRNAs
   2446..2563    +  misc_feature   cPPT/CTS: central polypurine tract and central termination sequence of HIV-1
   2621..2645    -  misc_feature   MCS (fragment): pBluescript multiple cloning site
   2680..2713    +  protein_bind   loxP: Cre-mediated recombination occurs in the 8-bp core sequence (GCATACAT). Cre recombinase
   2780..3170    +  promoter       SFFV promoter: spleen focus-forming virus long terminal repeat (LTR) promoter
   3205..3429    +  polyA_signal   bGH poly(A) signal: bovine growth hormone polyadenylation signal
   3436..3934    +  promoter       PGK promoter: mouse phosphoglycerate kinase 1 promoter
   3958..4674    +  CDS            mCerulean: mCerulean is a basic (constitutively fluorescent) cyan fluorescent protein published in 2005, derived from Aequorea victoria. It is reported to be a very rapidly-maturing monomer.
   4674..5070    +  CDS            BSD (fragment): blasticidin S deaminase; Aspergillus terreus BSD; confers resistance to blasticidin
   5101..5134    +  protein_bind   loxP: Cre-mediated recombination occurs in the 8-bp core sequence (GCATACAT). Cre recombinase
   5167..5190    +  misc_feature   MCS (fragment): pBluescript multiple cloning site
   5190..5778    +  misc_feature   WPRE: woodchuck hepatitis virus posttranscriptional regulatory element
   5779..5798    +  misc_feature   MCS (fragment): pBluescript multiple cloning site
   5800..6300    +  CDS            nef (fragment): NEF_HV1LA - Experimental evidence at protein level: Swiss-Prot protein existence level 1. Extracellular Nef protein targets CD4(+) T-lymphocytes for apoptosis by interacting with CXCR4 surface receptors. From Human immunodeficiency virus type 1 group M subtype B (isolate Lai) (HIV-1).
   6307..6487    +  LTR            5' LTR (truncated): truncated 5' long terminal repeat (LTR) from HIV-1
   6549..7137    -  rep_origin     ori: high-copy-number ColE1/pMB1/pBR322/pUC origin of replication
   7308..8168    -  CDS            AmpR: β-lactamase; bla; confers resistance to ampicillin, carbenicillin, and related antibiotics
   8169..8273    -  promoter       AmpR promoter: bla
