[The description below was written by a language model from this plasmid's Addgene catalogue record and pLannotate feature annotations shown in this document.]
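Description:
LeGO-lnc is an 8.3 kb HIV-1-based lentiviral vector for overexpressing long non-coding RNAs in mammalian cells, deposited here as the empty control. It derives from the LeGO-Cer/BSD backbone and is propagated in E. coli through a high-copy ColE1/pUC-type origin with ampicillin resistance. Viral genomic RNA is produced from a CMV enhancer/promoter fused to a truncated 5' LTR. It carries the usual cis elements: the Ψ packaging signal with a gag fragment, the RRE for Rev-dependent nuclear export, cPPT/CTS, WPRE, and a truncated 3' LTR preceded by a nef fragment.

The backbone's mouse U6 promoter was deleted and the payload was rebuilt as two independent transcription units. In the first, the SFFV promoter drives a short multiple cloning site for lncRNA insertion, followed directly by a polyadenylation signal. The lncRNA is therefore transcribed as its own terminated RNA rather than being fused to the downstream marker. In the second, a mouse PGK promoter taken from MSCV-puro drives an mCerulean–blasticidin S deaminase fusion, so transduced cells can be tracked by cyan fluorescence and selected with blasticidin. A pair of loxP sites brackets both units, which should permit Cre-mediated excision of the cassette.

The record is inconsistent in two places. The depositor comments describe a synthesized SV40 consensus polyadenylation signal, whereas the backbone modification field and the feature table identify a bGH poly(A) signal. The listed cloning sites also differ between the catalogue fields (SgsI, PacI) and the depositor's description of the MCS (NotI through PacI).
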