Addgene plasmid #80624: LeGO-lnc
Purpose: Lentiviral lncRNA Overexpression
Depositing lab: Jan-Henning Klusmann. Depositing organization: Medizinische Hochschule Hannover. Publication: LincRNAs MONC and MIR100HG act as oncogenes in acute megakaryoblastic leukemia. Emmrich S, Streltsov A, Schmidt F, Thangapandi VR, Reinhardt D, Klusmann JH. Mol Cancer. 2014 Jul 15;13:171. doi: 10.1186/1476-4598-13-171. PubMed 25027842.
Backbone
  Vector backbone: LeGO-Cer
  Backbone manufacturer: Kristoffer Ricken, Boris Fehse
  Backbone size w/o insert (bp): 8300
  Total vector size (bp): 8300
  Modifications to backbone: delete mU6 promoter, insert cloning oligo with lncRNA MCS (PacI, SgsI), insert BGHpolyA, insert PGK promoter
  Vector type: Lentiviral
  Selectable markers: Blasticidin ; mCerulean
Growth in bacteria
  Bacterial resistance: Ampicillin, 100 μg/mL
  Growth temperature: 37°C
  Growth strain: NEB Stable
  Copy number: High Copy
Gene/Insert
  Gene/Insert name: empty control
  Promoter: SFFV
  Cloning method: Restriction Enzyme; 5′ cloning site SgsI (unknown if destroyed); 3′ cloning site PacI (unknown if destroyed)
  Sequencing primers: 5′ GAGCTCACAACCCCTCACTC
Resource information
  A portion of this plasmid was derived from a plasmid made by: The LeGOlnc is a derivative of the LeGO-Cer/BSD, generated by Weber et al and as indicated for the LeGO-Cer (https://www.addgene.org/27351). Patents and licensing are also as indicated for LeGO-Cer (https://www.addgene.org/27351). The PGK-promoter was cloned from the MSCV-puro vector (Clonetech/Takara Bio).
Terms and licenses: Academic/Nonprofit Terms; Industry Terms: Not Available to Industry
Depositor comments: The LeGO-Cer/BSD backbone was cut with XbaI and XhoI to remove the mouse U6 promoter. The linearized plasmid was blunted by a proof-read Polymerase and religated. The resulting LeGO-Cer-noU6 was cut with BamHI and the mouse phosphoglycerate kinase 1 promoter (PGK) -amplified from the MSCV-puro vector (Clonetech/Takara Bio) - was inserted in sense orientation to drive expression of the Cerulean-BSD cassette. An SV40 consensus polyadenylation signal (pA) with a PacI and a PstI site at the 3' end was gene synthesized and inserted into the NsiI site before the PGK promoter. The SFFV promoter from the LeGO-Cer backbone was removed by excision with NotI and PacI and a cloning oligo with an MCS for lncRNA insertion (5'-NotI->AanI->XmaJI->XhoI->XbaI->HpaI->PacI-3') was inserted with NotI and PacI. The SFFV fragment -amplified from LeGO-Cer- was reinserted into the NotI site to drive expression of the lnRNA-pA cassette.
How to cite: LeGO-lnc was a gift from Jan-Henning Klusmann (Addgene plasmid # 80624 ; http://n2t.net/addgene:80624 ; RRID:Addgene_80624)
