>Addgene plasmid #80624 | LeGO-lnc | addgene partial sequence | sequence record 156160 | Top_Fop 5'-TCACCATTATCGTTTCAGAC-3'
CCGAGGGGACCCGACAGGCCCGAAGGAATAGAAGAAGAAGGTGGAGAGAGAGACAGAGACAGATCCATTC
GATTAGTGAACGGATCGGCACTGCGTGCGCCAATTCTGCAGACAAATGGCAGTATTCATCCACAATTTTA
AAAGAAAAGGGGGGATTGGGGGGTACAGTGCAGGGGAAAGAATAGTAGACATAATAGCAACAGACATACA
AACTAAAGAATTACAAAAACAAATTACAAAAATTCAAAATTTTCGGGTTTATTACAGGGACAGCAGAGAT
CCAGTTTGGTTAGTACCGGGCCCGCTCTAGTCGAGGTCGACGGTATCGATAAGCTCGCTTCACGAGATTC
CAGCAGGTCGAGGGACCTAATAACTTCGTATAGCATACATTATACGAAGTTATATTAAGGGTTCCAAGCT
TAAGCGGCCGCTGAAAGACCCCACCTGTAGGTTTGGCAAGCTAGCTGCAGTAACGCCATTTTGCAAGGCA
TGGAAAAATACCAAACCAAGAATAGAGAAGTTCAGATCAAGGGCGGGTACATGAAAATAGCTAACGTTGG
GCCAAACAGGATATCTGCGGTGAGCAGTTTCGGCCCCGGCCCGGGGCCAAGAACAGATGGTCACCGCAGT
TTCGGCCCCGGCCCGAGGCCAAGAACAGATGGTCCCCAGATATGGCCCAACCCTCAGCAGTTTCTTAAGA
CCCATCAGATGTTTCCAGGCTCCCCCAAGGACCTGAAATGACCCTGCGCCTTATTTGAATTAACCAATCA
GCCTGCTTCTCGCTTCTGTTCGCGCGCTTCTGCTTCCCGAGCTCTATAAAAGAGCTCACAACCCCTCACT
CGGCGCGCCAGTCCTCCGACCTAGGTCTAGACTCGAGTTATAATTAATTAACGACTGTGCCTTCTAGTTG
CCAGCCATCTGTTGTTTGCCCCTCCCCCGTGCCTTCCTTGACC
