>Addgene plasmid #80624 | LeGO-lnc | addgene partial sequence | sequence record 156161 | Futet-R 5'-CAAAGGCATTAAAGCAGCGT-3'
AAGGAGCAACATAGTTAAGAATACCAGTCAATCTTTCACAAATTTTGTAATCCAGAGGTTGATTATCGAT
AAGCTTGATATCGAATTGTACCTAGTGGAACCGGAACCCTTAAACATGTATAACTTCGTATAATGTATGC
TATACGAAGTTATTAGGTCCCTCGACGAATTCTTACTTGTACATTAGCCCTCCCACACATAACCAGAGGG
CAGCAATTCACGAATCCCAACTGCCGTCGGCTGTCCATCACTGTCCTTCACTATGGCTTTGATCCCAGGA
TGCAGATCGAGAAGCACCTGTCGGCACCGTCCGCAGGGGCTCAAGATGCCCCTGTTCTCATTTCCGATCG
CGACGATACAAGTCAGGTTGCCAGCTGCCGCAGCAGCAGCAGTGCCCAGCACCACGAGTTCTGCACAAGG
TCCCCCAGTAAAATGATATACATTGACACCAGTGAAGATGCGGCCGTCGCTAGAGAGAGCTGCGCTGGCG
ACGCTGTAGTCTTCAGAGATGGGGATGCTGTTGATTGTAGCCGTTGCTCTTTCAATGAGGGTGGATTCTT
CTTGAGACAAAGGCTTGGCCTTGTACAGCTCGTCCATGCCGAGAGTGATCCCGGCGGCGGTCACGAACTC
CAGCAGGACCATGTGATCGCGCTTCTCGTTGGGGTCTTTGCTCAGCTTGGACTGGGTGCTCAGGTAGTGG
TTGTCGGGCAGCAGCACGGGGCCGTCGCCGATGGGGGTGTTCTGCTGGTAGTGGTCGGCGAGCTGCACGC
TGCCGTCCTCGATGTTGTGGCGGATCTTGAAGTTGGCCTTGATGCCGTTCTTCTGCTTGTCGGCGGTGAT
ATAGACGTTGTCGCTGATGGCGTTGTACTCCAGCTTGTGCCCCAGGATGTTGCCGTCCTCCTTGAAGTCG
ATGCCCTTCAGCTCGATGCGGTTCACCAGGGTGTCGCCCTCGAACTTCACCTCGGCGCG
