>Addgene plasmid #80624 | LeGO-lnc | addgene partial sequence | sequence record 156163 | EXFP-R 5'-GTCTTGTAGTTGCCGTCGTC-3'
GTGCGCTCCTGGACGTAGCCTTCGGGCATGGCGGACTTGAAGAAGTCGTGCTGCTTCATGTGGTCGGGGT
AGCGGGCGAAGCACTGCACGCCCCAGGTCAGGGTGGTCACGAGGGTGGGCCAGGGCACGGGCAGCTTGCC
GGTGGTGCAGATGAACTTCAGGGTCAGCTTGCCGTAGGTGGCATCGCCCTCGCCCTCGCCGGACACGCTG
AACTTGTGGCCGTTTACGTCGCCGTCCAGCTCGACCAGGATGGGCACCACCCCGGTGAACAGCTCCTCGC
CCTTGCTCACCATGGTGGCGGGATCCGGCTGCAGGTCGAAAGGCCCGGAGATGAGGAAGAGGAGAACAGC
GCGGCAGACGTGCGCTTTTGAAGCGTGCAGAATGCCGGGCCTCCGGAGGACCTTCGGGCGCCCGCCCCGC
CCCTGAGCCCGCCCCTGAGCCCGCCCCCGGACCCACCCCTTCCCAGCCTCTGAGCCCAGAAAGCGAAGGA
GCAAAGCTGCTATTGGCCGCTGCCCCAAAGGCCTACCCGCTTCCATTGCTCAGCGGTGCTGTCCATCTGC
ACGAGACTAGTGAGACGTGCTACTTCCATTTGTCACGTCCTGCACGACGCGAGCTGCGGGGCGGGGGGGA
ACTTCCTGACTAGGGGAGGAGTAGAAGGTGGCGCGAAGGGGCCACCAAAGAACGGAGCCGGTTGGCGCCT
ACCGGTGGATGTGGAATGTGTGCGAGGCCAGAGGCCACTTGTGTAGCGCCAAGTGCCCAGCGGGGCTGCT
AAAGCGCATGCTCCAGACTGCCTTGGGAAAAGCGCCTCCCCTACCATGCATCCATAGAGCCCACCGCATC
CCCAGCATGCCTGCTATTGTCTTCCCAATCCTCCCCCTTGCTGTCCTGCCCCACCCCACCCCCCAGAATA
GAATGACACCTACTCAGACAATGCGATGCAATTTCCTCATTTTATTAGGAAAGGACAGTGGGAGTGGCAC
CTTCCAGGGTCAAGGAAGGCACGGGG
